>Addgene plasmid #61992 | NET55 pEGFP-N2 (610) | addgene partial sequence | sequence record 102615 | CMV-F 5'-CGCAAATGGGCGGTAGGCGTG-3'
GCAGAGCTGGTTTAGTGAACCGTCAGATCCGCTAGCGCTACCGGACTCAGATCTCGAGCCATGACTGCGG
CCGTGTTCTTCGGCTGCGCCTTCATTGCCTTCGGGCCTGCGCTCGCCCTTTATGTCTTCACCATCGCCAC
CGAGCCGTTGCGTATCATCTTCCTCATCGCCGGAGCTTTCTTCTGGTTGGTGTCTCTACTGATTTCGTCC
CTTGTTTGGTTCATGGCAAGAGTCATTATTGACAACAAAGATGGACCAACACAGAAATATCTGCTGATCT
TTGGAGCGTTTGTCTCTGTCTATATCCAAGAAATGTTCCGATTTGCATATTATAAACTCTTAAAAAAAGC
CAGTGAAGGTTTGAAGAGTATAAACCCAGGTGAGACAGCACCCTCTATGCGACTGCTGGCCTATGTTTCT
GGCTTGGGCTTTGGAATCATGAGTGGAGTATTTTCCTTTGTGAATACCCTATCTGACTCCTTGGGGCCAG
GCACAGTGGGCATTCATGGAGATTCTCCTCAATTCTTCCTTTATTCAGCTTTCATGACGCTGGTCATTAT
CTTGCTGCATGTATTCTGGGGCATTGTATTTTTTGATGGCTGTGAGAAGAAAAAGTGGGGCATCCTCCTT
ATCGTTCTCCTGACCCACCTGCTGGTGTCAGCCCAGACCTTCATAAGTTCTTATTATGGAATAAACCTGG
CGTCAGCATTTATAATCCTGGTGCTCATGGGCACCTGGGCATTCTTAGCTGCGGGAGGCAGCTGCCGAAG
CCTGAAACTCTGCCTGCTCTGCCAAGACAAGAACTTTCTTCTTTACAACCAGCGCTCCAGGCGGCCCGGG
ATCCACCGGCCGGTCGCCACCATGGTGAGCAAGGGCGAGGAGCTGTTCACCGG
