>Addgene plasmid #61992 | NET55 pEGFP-N2 (610) | addgene partial sequence | sequence record 103126 | C-ter-GFP 5'-CTCCTCGCCCTTGCTCAC-3'
AAGAAGAAAGTTCTTGTCTTGGCAGAGCAGGCAGAGTTTCAGGCTTCGGCAGCTGCCTCCCGCAGCTAAG
AATGCCCAGGTGCCCATGAGCACCAGGATTATAAATGCTGACGCCAGGTTTATTCCATAATAAGAACTTA
TGAAGGTCTGGGCTGACACCAGCAGGTGGGTCAGGAGAACGATAAGGAGGATGCCCCACTTTTTCTTCTC
ACAGCCATCAAAAAATACAATGCCCCAGAATACATGCAGCAAGATAATGACCAGCGTCATGAAAGCTGAA
TAAAGGAAGAATTGAGGAGAATCTCCATGAATGCCCACTGTGCCTGGCCCCAAGGAGTCAGATAGGGTAT
TCACAAAGGAAAATACTCCACTCATGATTCCAAAGCCCAAGCCAGAAACATAGGCCAGCAGTCGCATAGA
GGGTGCTGTCTCACCTGGGTTTATACTCTTCAAACCTTCACTGGCTTTTTTTAAGAGTTTATAATATGCA
AATCGGAACATTTCTTGGATATAGACAGAGACAAACGCTCCAAAGATCAGCAGATATTTCTGTGTTGGTC
CATCTTTGTTGTCAATAATGACTCTTGCCATGAACCAAACAAGGGACGAAATCAGTAGAGACACCAACCA
GAAGAAAGCTCCGGCGATGAGGAAGATGATACGCAACGGCTCGGTGGCGATGGTGAAGACATAAAGGGCG
AGCGCAGGCCCGAAGGCAATGAAGGCGCAGCCGAAGAACACGGCCGCAGTCATGGCTCGAGATCTGAGTC
CGGTAGCGCTAGCGGATCTGACGGTTCACTAAACCAGCTCTGCTTATATAGACCTCCCACCGTACACGCC
TACCGCCCATTTGCGTCAATGG
