[The description below was written by a language model from this plasmid's Addgene catalogue record.]
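Description:
NET55 pEGFP-N2 (610) is a mammalian expression plasmid built on the pEGFP-N2 backbone, a vector designed for making fusions in which a protein of interest sits upstream of enhanced green fluorescent protein. It is maintained in bacteria as a high-copy plasmid under kanamycin selection. No feature table accompanies the record, so other backbone elements such as the replication origin, polyadenylation signal or any mammalian selection marker are not documented here.

The insert is human NET55, also known as APH1B, catalogued here as a nuclear envelope transmembrane protein. It was cloned by restriction digestion between NheI at the 5′ end and BamHI at the 3′ end, and both sites remain intact, so the insert can be excised or transferred. Transcription is driven by the CMV promoter, a strong constitutive viral promoter that gives high expression in most transfected mammalian cell lines. Because the EGFP tag is supplied by the backbone at the C terminus of the insert, the product is a NET55-EGFP fusion protein whose location can be followed by fluorescence microscopy in live or fixed cells.

The stated purpose is mammalian expression of a nuclear envelope transmembrane protein, and the associated work concerns the dynamics of nuclear envelope proteins. A fluorescent fusion of this kind suits studies of how the protein is targeted to, retained in and moves within the nuclear envelope, although the record does not describe specific assays. It also does not state whether the insert is the full-length coding sequence or carries any mutations.
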