Addgene plasmid #61992: NET55 pEGFP-N2 (610)
Purpose: mammalian expression of nuclear envelope transmembrane protein
Depositing lab: Eric Schirmer. Depositing organization: University of Edinburgh. Publication: System analysis shows distinct mechanisms and common principles of nuclear envelope protein dynamics. Zuleger N, Kelly DA, Richardson AC, Kerr AR, Goldberg MW, Goryachev AB, Schirmer EC. J Cell Biol. 2011 Apr 4;193(1):109-23. doi: 10.1083/jcb.201009068. Epub 2011 Mar 28. PubMed 21444689.
Backbone
  Vector backbone: pEGFP-N2
  Backbone manufacturer: unknown
  Vector type: Mammalian Expression
Growth in bacteria
  Bacterial resistance: Kanamycin, 50 μg/mL
  Growth temperature: 37°C
  Growth strain: DH5alpha
  Copy number: High Copy
Gene/Insert
  Gene/Insert name: NET55 (alt name: APH1B)
  Species: H. sapiens (human)
  Entrez Gene: APH1B (a.k.a. APH-1B, PRO1328, PSFL, TAAV688)
  Promoter: CMV
  Tag / fusion protein: EGFP (C terminal on backbone)
  Cloning method: Restriction Enzyme; 5′ cloning site NheI (not destroyed); 3′ cloning site BamHI (not destroyed)
  Sequencing primers: 5′ CMV-F; 3′ mRFP1-R
Terms and licenses: Academic/Nonprofit Terms; Industry Terms: Not Available to Industry
How to cite: NET55 pEGFP-N2 (610) was a gift from Eric Schirmer (Addgene plasmid # 61992 ; http://n2t.net/addgene:61992 ; RRID:Addgene_61992)
